Addgene plasmid #161952: IBMc330
Purpose: Contains elements for building reporter plasmid for IBM. SrpR reporter plasmid
Depositing lab: Baojun Wang. Depositing organization: University of Edinburgh. Publication: A systematic approach to inserting split inteins for Boolean logic gate engineering and basal activity reduction. Ho TYH, Shao A, Lu Z, Savilahti H, Menolascina F, Wang L, Dalchau N, Wang B. Nat Commun. 2021 Apr 13;12(1):2200. doi: 10.1038/s41467-021-22404-9. PubMed 33850130.
Backbone
  Vector backbone: pSEVA171
  Backbone manufacturer: The SEVA Commonwealth
  Vector type: Bacterial Expression
Growth in bacteria
  Bacterial resistance: Ampicillin, 100 μg/mL
  Growth temperature: 37°C
  Growth strain: DH5alpha
  Copy number: Low Copy
Gene/Insert
  Gene/Insert name: pSEVA171-PSrpR-B30-mScarlet-I-Ter
  Species: Synthetic
  Promoter: PSrpR
  Cloning method: Gibson Cloning
  Sequencing primers: 5′ PS1 - AGGGCGGCGGATTTGTCC; 3′ PS2 - GCGGCAACCGAGCGTTC
Terms and licenses: Academic/Nonprofit Terms; Industry Terms: Not Available to Industry
How to cite: IBMc330 was a gift from Baojun Wang (Addgene plasmid # 161952 ; http://n2t.net/addgene:161952 ; RRID:Addgene_161952)
