[The description below was written by a language model from this plasmid's Addgene catalogue record and pLannotate feature annotations shown in this document.]
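Description:
IBMc330 is a low-copy bacterial reporter plasmid built on the pSEVA171 backbone from the SEVA modular vector collection. The sequenced record is 3,991 nt. It replicates through the pSC101 origin together with its cognate Rep101 (RepA) initiator protein, which accounts for the low copy number recorded, and it is selected with ampicillin via a TEM-type beta-lactamase (bla) expressed from its own promoter and followed by the phage fd terminator. An incP oriT is also present, a standard SEVA element that allows conjugative mobilisation when transfer functions are supplied in trans.

The synthetic insert, assembled by Gibson cloning, is described as PSrpR-B30-mScarlet-I-Ter. It places the rapidly maturing monomeric red fluorescent protein mScarlet-I under the PSrpR promoter, which is repressed by the TetR-family repressor SrpR. The annotation software detects only a fragment resembling the strong constitutive J23119 promoter at this position, which would fit a repressible promoter built on a similar core, although the record does not spell out the promoter's architecture. "B30" sits between promoter and coding sequence and presumably denotes the ribosome binding site, but this is not annotated. The reporter cassette is insulated by the rrnB T1 terminator upstream and the lambda t0 terminator downstream.

In use, red fluorescence falls when functional SrpR is present in the cell, so the plasmid reads out repressor activity. The record describes it as an SrpR reporter that also supplies parts for building reporter plasmids for the depositors' "IBM" workflow, associated with work on inserting split inteins into proteins to build Boolean logic gates and reduce basal activity. SrpR itself is not encoded here and must be supplied from another construct.
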