Features (pLannotate 1.2.2; 10 found; start..end, strand, type, name):
    140..226     -  terminator     rrnB T1 terminator: Escherichia coli rrnB; transcription terminator T1 from the E. coli rrnB gene
    332..358     +  promoter       J23119(SpeI) promoter (fragment): bacterial promoter (Registry of Standard Biological Parts BBa J23119) modified to end with an SpeI site
    415..1110    +  CDS            mScarlet-I: mScarlet-I is a basic (constitutively fluorescent) red fluorescent protein published in 2016, derived from synthetic construct. It is reported to be a rapidly-maturing monomer with moderate acid sensitivity.
   1208..1302    +  terminator     lambda t0 terminator: transcription terminator from phage lambda
   1383..1474    +  promoter       AmpR promoter: bla
   1475..2332    +  CDS            bla: BLAT_ECOLX - Experimental evidence at protein level: Swiss-Prot protein existence level 1. TEM-type are the most prevalent beta-lactamases in enterobacteria; they hydrolyze the beta-lactam bond in susceptible beta-lactam antibiotics, thus conferring resistance to penicillins and cephalosporins. TEM-3 and TEM-4 are capable of hydrolyzing cefotaxime and ceftazidime. TEM-5 is capable of hydrolyzing ceftazidime. TEM-6 is capable of hydrolyzing ceftazidime and aztreonam. TEM-8/CAZ-2, TEM- 16/CAZ-7 and TEM-24/CAZ-6 are markedly active against ceftazidime. IRT- 4 shows resistance to beta-lactamase in
   2339..2378    +  terminator     fd terminator: central terminator from bacteriophage fd (Otsuka and Kunisawa, 1982)
   2525..2633    +  oriT           oriT: incP origin of transfer
   2644..3594    -  CDS            Rep101: RepA protein needed for replication with the pSC101 origin; rep101
   3642..3864    -  rep_origin     pSC101 ori: low-copy replication origin that requires the Rep101 protein
>Addgene plasmid #161952 | IBMc330 | addgene full sequence | sequence record 327550 | Addgene NGS Result
ATTCCTTTTGTCTCCGACCATCAGGCACCTGAGTCGCTGTCTTTTTCGTGACATTCAGTTCGCTGCGCTC
ACGGCTCTGGCAGTGAATGGGGGTAAATGGCACTACAGGCGCGGCGCGCCCAGCTGTCTAGGGCGGCGGA
TTTGTCCTACTCAGGAGAGCGTTCACCGACAAACAACAGATAAAACGAAAGGCCCAGTCTTTCGACTGAG
CCTTTCGTTTTATTTGATGCCTTTAATTAAAGCGGATAACAATTTCACACAGGAGGCCGCCTAGGCCGCG
GCCGCGCGAATTCCTTCTAGAGGAAGACAGTACGAGAGGATTCGTTACCAATTGACAGCTAGCTCAGTCC
TAGGTATATACATACATGCTTGTTTGTTTGTAAACTACTAGAGATTAAAGAGGAGAAATACTAGATGGTG
AGTAAAGGAGAAGCTGTGATTAAAGAGTTCATGCGCTTCAAAGTTCACATGGAGGGTTCTATGAACGGTC
ACGAGTTCGAGATCGAAGGCGAAGGCGAGGGCCGTCCGTATGAAGGCACCCAGACCGCCAAACTGAAAGT
GACTAAAGGCGGCCCGCTGCCTTTTTCCTGGGACATCCTGAGCCCGCAATTTATGTACGGTTCTAGGGCG
TTCATCAAACACCCAGCGGATATCCCGGACTATTATAAGCAGTCTTTTCCGGAAGGTTTCAAGTGGGAAC
GCGTAATGAATTTTGAAGATGGTGGTGCCGTGACCGTCACTCAGGACACCTCCCTGGAGGATGGCACCCT
GATCTATAAAGTTAAACTGCGTGGTACTAATTTTCCACCTGATGGCCCGGTGATGCAGAAAAAGACGATG
GGTTGGGAGGCGTCTACCGAACGCTTGTATCCGGAAGATGGTGTGCTGAAAGGCGACATTAAAATGGCCC
TGCGCCTGAAAGATGGCGGCCGCTATCTGGCTGACTTCAAAACCACGTACAAAGCCAAGAAACCTGTGCA
GATGCCTGGCGCGTACAATGTGGACCGCAAACTGGACATCACCTCTCATAATGAAGATTATACGGTGGTA
GAGCAATATGAGCGCTCCGAGGGTCGTCATTCTACCGGTGGCATGGATGAACTATACAAATAATAACTCG
GTACCAAATTCCAGAAAAGAGACGCTTTCGAGCGTCTTTTTTCGTTTTGGTCCGTACAGCTGCGTCTTCT
ACTAGTACTGCAGCTTGGACTCCTGTTGATAGATCCAGTAATGACCTCAGAACTCCATCTGGATTTGTTC
AGAACGCTCGGTTGCCGCCGGGCGTTTTTTATTGGTGAGAATCCAGGGGTCCCCAATAATTACGATTTAC
GTATTTAAATTAGTAGCCCGCCTAATGAGCGGGCTTTTTTTTAATTCCCCTATTTGTTTATTTTTCTAAA
TACATTCAAATATGTATCCGCTCATGAGACAATAACCCTGATAAATGCTTCAATAATATTGAAAAAGGAA
GAGTATGAGCATTCAGCATTTTCGTGTGGCGCTGATTCCGTTTTTTGCGGCGTTTTGCCTGCCGGTGTTT
GCGCATCCGGAAACCCTGGTGAAAGTGAAAGATGCGGAAGATCAACTGGGTGCGCGCGTGGGCTATATTG
AACTGGATCTGAACAGCGGCAAAATTCTGGAATCTTTTCGTCCGGAAGAACGTTTTCCGATGATGAGCAC
CTTTAAAGTGCTGCTGTGCGGTGCGGTTCTGAGCCGTGTGGATGCGGGCCAGGAACAACTGGGCCGTCGT
ATTCATTATAGCCAGAACGATCTGGTGGAATATAGCCCGGTGACCGAAAAACATCTGACCGATGGCATGA
CCGTGCGTGAACTGTGCAGCGCGGCGATTACCATGAGCGATAACACCGCGGCGAACCTGCTGCTGACGAC
CATTGGCGGTCCGAAAGAACTGACCGCGTTTCTGCATAACATGGGCGATCATGTGACCCGTCTGGATCGT
TGGGAACCGGAACTGAACGAAGCGATTCCGAACGATGAACGTGATACCACCATGCCGGCAGCAATGGCGA
CCACCCTGCGTAAACTGCTGACGGGTGAGCTGCTGACCCTGGCAAGCCGCCAGCAACTGATTGATTGGAT
GGAAGCGGATAAAGTGGCGGGTCCGCTGCTGCGTAGCGCGCTGCCGGCTGGCTGGTTTATTGCGGATAAA
AGCGGTGCGGGCGAACGTGGCAGCCGTGGCATTATTGCGGCGCTGGGCCCGGATGGTAAACCGAGCCGTA
TTGTGGTGATTTATACCACCGGCAGCCAGGCGACGATGGATGAACGTAACCGTCAGATTGCGGAAATTGG
CGCGAGCCTGATTAAACATTGGTAAACCGATACAATTAAAGGCTCCTTTTGGAGCCTTTTTTTTTGGACG
ACCCTTGTCCTTTTCCGCTGCATAACCCTGCTTCGGGGTCATTATAGCGATTTTTTCGGTATATCCATCC
TTTTTCGCACGATATACAGGATTTTGCCAAAGGGTTCGTGTAGACTTTCCTTGGTGTATCCAACGGCGTC
AGCCGGGCAGGATAGGTGAAGTAGGCCCACCCGCGAGCGGGTGTTCCTTCTTCACTGTCCCTTATTCGCA
CCTGGCGGTGCTCAACGGGAATCCTGCTCTGCGAGGCTGGCCGTAGGCCGGCCTCAGATCCTTCCGTATT
TAGCCAGTATGTTCTCTAGTGTGGTTCGTTGTTTTTGCGTGAGCCATGAGAACGAACCATTGAGATCATA
CTTACTTTGCATGTCACTCAAAAATTTTGCCTCAAAACTGGTGAGCTGAATTTTTGCAGTTAAAGCATCG
TGTAGTGTTTTTCTTAGTCCGTTATGTAGGTAGGAATCTGATGTAATGGTTGTTGGTATTTTGTCACCAT
TCATTTTTATCTGGTTGTTCTCAAGTTCGGTTACGAGATCCATTTGTCTATCTAGTTCAACTTGGAAAAT
CAACGTATCAGTCGGGCGGCCTCGCTTATCAACCACCAATTTCATATTGCTGTAAGTGTTTAAATCTTTA
CTTATTGGTTTCAAAACCCATTGGTTAAGCCTTTTAAACTCATGGTAGTTATTTTCAAGCATTAACATGA
ACTTAAATTCATCAAGGCTAATCTCTATATTTGCCTTGTGAGTTTTCTTTTGTGTTAGTTCTTTTAATAA
CCACTCATAAATCCTCATAGAGTATTTGTTTTCAAAAGACTTAACATGTTCCAGATTATATTTTATGAAT
TTTTTTAACTGGAAAAGATAAGGCAATATCTCTTCACTAAAAACTAATTCTAATTTTTCGCTTGAGAACT
TGGCATAGTTTGTCCACTGGAAAATATCAAAGCCTTTAACCAAAGGATTCCTGATTTCCACAGTTCTCGT
CATCAGCTCTCTGGTTGCTTTAGCTAATACACCATAAGCATTTTCCCTACTGATGTTCATCATCTGAGCG
TATTGGTTATAAGTGAACGATACCGTCCGTTCTTTCCTTGTAGGGTTTTCAATCGTGGGGTTGAGTAGTG
CCACACAGCATAAAATTAGCTTGGTTTCATGCTCCGTTAAGTCATAGCGACTAATCGCTAGTTCATTTGC
TTTGAAAACAACTAATTCAGACATACATCTCAATTGGTCTAGGTGATTTTAATCACTATACCAATTGAGA
TGGGCTAGTCAATGATAATTACATGTCCTTTTCCTTTGAGTTGTGGGTATCTGTAAATTCTGCTAGACCT
TTGCTGGAAAACTTGTAAATTCTGCTAGACCCTCTGTAAATTCCGCTAGACCTTTGTGTGTTTTTTTTGT
TTATATTCAAGTGGTTATAATTTATAGAATAAAGAAAGAATAAAAAAAGATAAAAAGAATAGATCCCAGC
CCTGTGTATAACTCACTACTTTAGTCAGTTCCGCAGTATTACAAAAGGATGTCGCAAACGCTGTTTGCTC
CTCTACAAAACAGACCTTAAAACCCTAAAGGCTTAAGTAGCACCCTCGCAAGCTCGGGCAAATCGCTGAA
T
